>Addgene plasmid #129381 | pRSAN-QUEEN BPKK | addgene full sequence | sequence record 260057 | Addgene NGS Result
TAATACGACTCACTATAGGGAGACCACAACGGTTTCCCTCTAGAAATAATTTTGTTTAACTTTAAGAAGG
AGATATACATATGCGGGGTTCTCATCATCATCATCATCATGGTATGGCTAGCATGACTGGTGGACAGCAA
ATGGGTCGGGATCTGTACGACGATGACGATAAGGATCCACCGGTCGCCACCATGGTGAAAACTGTGAAAG
TGAATATAACAACCCCTGATGGGCCAGTCTACGACGCTGATATCGAGATGGTGTCCGTGCGGGCCGAGAG
TGGTGATCTCGGCATCCTCCCCGGTCACATTCCCACAAAGGCCCCACTGAAGATCGGAGCTGTGCGGCTG
AAGAAGGACGGCCAAACAGAGAAGGTCGCAGTCTCAGGCGGCACTGTTGAAGTGCGGCCTGACCACGTTA
CCATTAATGCTCAAGCCGCTGAACGGGCGGAGGACATTGACGTCCTCCGCGCCAAAGCGGCGAAAGAGCG
GGCGGAGCGCCGCCTGCAAAGCCAGACCCGTTACAACAGCCACAACGTCTATATCATGGCCGACAAGCAG
AAGAACGGCATCAAGGTGAACTTCAAGATCCGCCACAACATCGAGGACGGCAGCGTGCAGCTCGCCGACC
ACTACCAGCAGAACACCCCCATCGGCGACGGCCCCGTGCTGCTGCCCGACAACCACTACCTGAGCACCCA
GTCCAAGCTGAGCAAAGACCCCAACGAGAAGCGCGATCACATGGTCCTGCTGGAGTTCGTGACCGCCGCC
GGGATCACTCTCGGCATGGACGAGCTGTACAAGGGTGGCACCGGAGGGAGCATGGTGAGCAAGGGCGAGG
AGCTGTTCACCGGGGTGGTGCCCATCCTGGTCGAGCTGGACGGCGACGTAAACGGCCACAAGTTCAGCGT
GTCCGGCGAGGGCGAGGGCGATGCCACCTACGGCAAGCTGACCCTGAAGTTCATCTGCACCACCGGCAAG
CTGCCCGTGCCCTGGCCCACCCTCGTGACCACCCTGACCTACGGCGTGCAGTGCTTCAGCCGCTACCCCG
ACCACATGAAGCAGCACGACTTCTTCAAGTCCGCCATGCCCGAAGGCTACGTCCAGGAGCGCACCATCTT
CTTCAAGGACGACGGCAACTACAAGACCCGCGCCGAGGTGAAGTTCGAGGGCGACACCCTGGTGAACCGC
ATCGAGCTGAAGGGCATCGACTTCAAGGAGGACGGCAACATCCTGGGGCACAAGCTGGAGTACAACCTGG
GTGACATCGACTTCAAACGGGCCGAACTGGCGTTAAAACGCGCCATGAACCGTTTGAGCGTTGCGGAAAA
GAAGTGAGCGGCCGCGACTCTAGATAAGCTTGATCCGGCTGCTAACAAAGCCCGAAAGGAAGCTGAGTTG
GCTGCTGCCACCGCTGAGCAATAACTAGCATAACCCCTTGGGGCCTCTAAACGGGTCTTGAGGGGTTTTT
TGCTGAAAGGAGGAACTATATCCGGATCTGGCGTAATAGCGAAGAGGCCCGCACCGATCGCCCTTCCCAA
CAGTTGCGCAGCCTGAATGGCGAATGGG
[124 nt withheld, positions 1569-1692]
C
[91 nt withheld, positions 1694-1784]
A
[49 nt withheld, positions 1786-1834]
CCTTTGACGTTGGAGTCCACGTTCTTT
[37 nt withheld, positions 1862-1898]
ACCCTATCTCGGTCTATTCTTTTGATTTATAAGGGATTTTGCCGATTTCGGCCTATTGGTTAAAAAATGA
GCTGATTTAACAAAAATTTAACGCGAATTTTAACAAAATATTAACGCTTACAATTTAGGTGGCACTTTTC
GGGGAAATGTGCGCGGAACCCCTATTTGTTTATTTTTCTAAATACATTCAAATATGTATCCGCTCATGAG
ACAATAACCCTGATAAATGCTTCAATAATATTGAAAAAGGAAGAGTATGAGTATTCAACATTTCCGTGTC
GCCCTTATTCCCTTTTTTGCGGCATTTTGCCTTCCTGTTTTTGCTCACCCAGAAACGCTGGTGAAAGTAA
AAGATGCTGAAGATCAGTTGGGTGCACGAGTGGGTTACATCGAACTGGATCTCAACAGCGGTAAGATCCT
TGAGAGTTTTCGCCCCGAAGAACGTTTTCCAATGATGAGCACTTTTAAAGTTCTGCTATGTGGCGCGGTA
TTATCCCGTATTGACGCCGGGCAAGAGCAACTCGGTCGCCGCATACACTATTCTCAGAATGACTTGGTTG
AGTACTCACCAGTCACAGAAAAGCATCTTACGGATGGCATGACAGTAAGAGAATTATGCAGTGCTGCCAT
AACCATGAGTGATAACACTGCGGCCAACTTACTTCTGACAACGATCGGAGGACCGAAGGAGCTAACCGCT
TTTTTGCACAACATGGGGGATCATGTAACTCGCCTTGATCGTTGGGAACCGGAGCTGAATGAAGCCATAC
CAAACGACGAGCGTGACACCACGATGCCTGTAGCAATGGCAACAACGTTGCGCAAACTATTAACTGGCGA
ACTACTTACTCTAGCTTCCCGGCAACAATTAATAGACTGGATGGAGGCGGATAAAGTTGCAGGACCACTT
CTGCGCTCGGCCCTTCCGGCTGGCTGGTTTATTGCTGATAAATCTGGAGCCGGTGAGCGTGGGTCTCGCG
GTATCATTGCAGCACTGGGGCCAGATGGTAAGCCCTCCCGTATCGTAGTTATCTACACGACGGGGAGTCA
GGCAACTATGGATGAACGAAATAGACAGATCGCTGAGATAGGTGCCTCACTGATTAAGCATTGGTAACTG
TCAGACCAAGTTTACTCATATATACTTTAGATTGATTTAAAACTTCATTTTTAATTTAAAAGGATCTAGG
TGAAGATCCTTTTTGATAATCTCATGACCAAAATCCCTTAACGTGAGTTTTCGTTCCACTGAGCGTCAGA
CCCCGTAGAAAAGATCAAAGGATCTTCTTGAGATCCTTTTTTTCTGCGCGTAATCTGCTGCTTGCAAACA
AAAAAACCACCGCTACCAGCGGTGGTTTGTTTGCCGGATCAAGAGCTACCAACTCTTTTTCCGAAGGTAA
CTGGCTTCAGCAGAGCGCAGATACCAAATACTGTTCTTCTAGTGTAGCCGTAGTTAGGCCACCACTTCAA
GAACTCTGTAGCACCGCCTACATACCTCGCTCTGCTAATCCTGTTACCAGTGGCTGCTGCCAGTGGCGAT
AAGTCGTGTCTTACCGGGTTGGACTCAAGACGATAGTTACCGGATAAGGCGCAGCGGTCGGGCTGAACGG
GGGGTTCGTGCACACAGCCCAGCTTGGAGCGAACGACCTACACCGAACTGAGATACCTACAGCGTGAGCT
ATGAGAAAGCGCCACGCTTCCCGAAGGGAGAAAGGCGGACAGGTATCCGGTAAGCGGCAGGGTCGGAACA
GGAGAGCGCACGAGGGAGCTTCCAGGGGGAAACGCCTGGTATCTTTATAGTCCTGTCGGGTTTCGCCACC
TCTGACTTGAGCGTCGATTTTTGTGATGCTCGTCAGGGGGGCGGAGCCTATGGAAAAACGCCAGCAACGC
GGCCTTTTTACGGTTCCTGGCCTTTTGCTGGCCTTTTGCTCACATGTTCTTTCCTGCGTTATCCCCTGAT
TCTGTGGATAACCGTATTACCGCCTTTGAGTGAGCTGATACCGCTCGCCGCAGCCGAACGACCGAGCGCA
GCGAGTCAGTGAGCGAGGAAGCGGAAGAGCGCCCAATACGCAAACCGCCTCTCCCCGCGCGTTGGCCGAT
TCATTAATGCAGGATCTCGATCCCGCGAAAT
Features (pLannotate 1.2.2; 16 found; start..end, strand, type, name):
      1..19      +  promoter       T7 promoter: promoter for bacteriophage T7 RNA polymerase
     51..73      +  RBS            RBS: efficient ribosome binding site from bacteriophage T7 gene 10 (Olins and Rangwala, 1989)
     93..113     +  CDS            capTEV™ (fragment): composite tag for in vivo biotinylation, TEV protease cleavage, and 6xHis tagging
    114..146     +  CDS            T7 tag (gene 10 leader): leader peptide from bacteriophage T7 gene 10 promotes efficient translation in E. coli
    150..173     +  CDS            Xpress™ tag: Xpress™ epitope tag, including an enterokinase recognition and cleavage site
    198..518     +  CDS            atpC (fragment): ATPE_BACSU - Experimental evidence at protein level: Swiss-Prot protein existence level 1. Produces ATP from ADP in the presence of a proton gradient across the membrane. From Bacillus subtilis (strain 168).
    534..1256    +  CDS            cEGFP: cEGFP is a basic (constitutively fluorescent) green fluorescent protein published in 2008, derived from Aequorea victoria.
   1263..1334    +  CDS            atpC (fragment): ATPE_BACP3 - Experimental evidence at protein level: Swiss-Prot protein existence level 1. Produces ATP from ADP in the presence of a proton gradient across the membrane. From Bacillus sp. (strain PS3).
   1368..1417    +  CDS            SET1 (fragment): solubility-enhancement tag derived from T7 phage gene 10B
   1425..1472    +  terminator     T7 terminator: transcription terminator for bacteriophage T7 RNA polymerase
   1498..1564    +  CDS            lacZα (fragment): LacZα fragment of β-galactosidase; lacZ fragment
   1569..1997    +  rep_origin     f1 ori (sequence partly withheld): f1 bacteriophage origin of replication; arrow indicates direction of (+) strand synthesis
   2050..2154    +  promoter       AmpR promoter: bla
   2155..3015    +  CDS            AmpR: β-lactamase; bla; confers resistance to ampicillin, carbenicillin, and related antibiotics
   3186..3774    +  rep_origin     ori: high-copy-number ColE1/pMB1/pBR322/pUC origin of replication
   3957..4010    +  CDS            lacI (fragment): lac repressor; lacI; The lac repressor binds to the lac operator to inhibit transcription in E. coli. This inhibition can be relieved by adding lactose or isopropyl-β-D-thiogalactopyranoside (IPTG).
