[The description below was written by a language model from this plasmid's Addgene catalogue record and pLannotate feature annotations shown in this document.]
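Description:
pRSAN-QUEEN BPKK is a bacterial expression plasmid built on the pRSET B backbone. It carries a synthetic insert, QUEEN BPKK, which the record describes only as a mutant of QUEEN 84BP. The associated publication concerns QUEEN-type quantitative fluorescent ATP indicator proteins for live-cell imaging. The 4,029-nt plasmid replicates at high copy from a ColE1/pUC-type origin and is selected with ampicillin through the β-lactamase gene and its own promoter. An f1 phage origin is also present, which in principle allows single-stranded DNA production.

Expression is driven by a T7 promoter followed by the T7 gene 10 ribosome binding site and ends at a T7 terminator, so production requires a host that supplies T7 RNA polymerase. The reading frame opens with the usual pRSET leader. This comprises a short segment annotated as a fragment of a composite His-containing tag (probably the 6xHis stretch), the T7 gene 10 leader peptide, and the Xpress epitope with its enterokinase cleavage site, which together support purification and detection.

The sensor itself is annotated as a fragment of the ATP synthase ε subunit (atpC) matching Bacillus subtilis, then a cEGFP-type green fluorescent protein, then a short ε-subunit fragment matching Bacillus sp. PS3. This layout fits an indicator in which a fluorescent protein is inserted into a chimeric ATP-binding ε subunit, so that ATP binding alters the fluorescence. The specific mutations that define BPKK are not stated in the record. The small SET1, lacZα and lacI fragment annotations are probably backbone remnants rather than functional elements. The construct is suited to producing recombinant indicator protein in E. coli for characterisation.
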