Addgene plasmid #129381: pRSAN-QUEEN BPKK
Purpose: mutant of QUEEN 84BP
Depositing lab: Yasushi Okada. Depositing organization: RIKEN Center for Biosystems Dynamics Research, Kobe. Publication: Live cell imaging of metabolic heterogeneity by quantitative fluorescent ATP indicator protein, QUEEN-37C. Yaginuma H, Okada Y. bioRxiv 2021.10.08.463131 10.1101/2021.10.08.463131.
Backbone
  Vector backbone: pRSET B
  Vector type: Bacterial Expression
Growth in bacteria
  Bacterial resistance: Ampicillin, 100 μg/mL
  Growth temperature: 37°C
  Growth strain: DH5alpha
  Copy number: High Copy
Gene/Insert
  Gene/Insert name: QUEEN BPKK
  Species: Synthetic
  Cloning method: Restriction Enzyme; 5′ cloning site Unknown (unknown if destroyed)
Terms and licenses: Academic/Nonprofit Terms; Industry Terms: Not Available to Industry
Depositor comments: Depositor Adm #1232 . Please visit https://www.biorxiv.org/content/10.1101/2021.10.08.463131v1 for bioRxiv preprint.
How to cite: pRSAN-QUEEN BPKK was a gift from Yasushi Okada (Addgene plasmid # 129381 ; http://n2t.net/addgene:129381 ; RRID:Addgene_129381)
